Addgene plasmid #140055: Endosome-targeted optodPLD
Purpose: Encodes CRY2-mCherry-dPLD-P2A-CIBN-2xFYVE for mammalian expression
Depositing lab: Jeremy Baskin. Publication: Spatiotemporal control of phosphatidic acid signaling with optogenetic, engineered phospholipase Ds. Tei R, Baskin JM. J Cell Biol. 2020 Mar 2;219(3). pii: 133675. doi: 10.1083/jcb.201907013. PubMed 31999306.
Backbone
  Vector backbone: pCDNA5/FRT/TO
  Backbone manufacturer: Thermo Fisher Scientific
  Backbone size w/o insert (bp): 5137
  Total vector size (bp): 9982
  Vector type: Mammalian Expression
  Selectable markers: Hygromycin
Growth in bacteria
  Bacterial resistance: Ampicillin, 100 μg/mL
  Growth temperature: 37°C
  Growth strain: DH5alpha
  Copy number: High Copy
Gene/Insert
  Gene/Insert name: Phospholipase D
  Species: Streptomyces sp. PMF
  Insert size (bp): 1518
  Mutation: H170A (catalytic dead)
  GenBank ID: UniProtKB P84147
  Tag / fusion protein: CRY2 (N terminal on insert); mCherry (N terminal on insert); P2A (C terminal on insert); CIBN (C terminal on insert); 2xFYVE (C terminal on insert)
Terms and licenses: Academic/Nonprofit Terms; Industry Terms: Not Available to Industry
How to cite: Endosome-targeted optodPLD was a gift from Jeremy Baskin (Addgene plasmid # 140055 ; http://n2t.net/addgene:140055 ; RRID:Addgene_140055)
