[The description below was written by a language model from this plasmid's Addgene catalogue record, the feature table of its GenBank file and pLannotate feature annotations shown in this document.]
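Description:
Endosome-targeted optodPLD is a mammalian expression plasmid of about 10 kb built on the pcDNA5/FRT/TO backbone. It is propagated at high copy in E. coli through a ColE1/pUC-type origin with ampicillin selection. Expression is driven by the CMV immediate-early enhancer/promoter followed by tet operator sequence, so transcription can be held off by the Tet repressor in cells that express it and is otherwise constitutive. A bGH polyadenylation signal terminates the transcript. Downstream lies an FRT site placed directly in front of a hygromycin resistance coding sequence with an SV40 poly(A). No functional promoter is annotated upstream of this gene. In this backbone design, FLP-mediated integration into a matching genomic FRT site allows hygromycin selection of stable, single-site integrants.

The payload is a single open reading frame, CRY2-mCherry-dPLD-P2A-CIBN-2xFYVE. The photolyase homology region of Arabidopsis cryptochrome 2 (CRY2PHR) is fused to mCherry and to phospholipase D from Streptomyces sp. PMF. The PLD carries the H170A substitution, which makes it catalytically dead. The P2A peptide causes ribosomal skipping, so a second polypeptide is released separately: CIBN, the N-terminal part of CIB1, joined to a tandem FYVE domain. One of the FYVE repeats matches the endosomal protein Hrs/Hgs in the automated annotation. FYVE domains bind phosphatidylinositol 3-phosphate and so anchor CIBN on endosomal membranes. Blue light induces CRY2 binding to CIBN, which recruits the red-fluorescent PLD fusion to endosomes. Because the enzyme is inactive, this construct most plausibly serves as the negative control for optogenetic phosphatidic acid production at endosomes, though the record does not spell out this role.

The two sequence records differ by two bases in length and use different start coordinates, but they describe the same feature arrangement.
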