LOCUS       Exported 9984 bp ds-DNA circular SYN 12-MAY-2021
DEFINITION  Encodes CRY2-mCherry-dPLD-P2A-CIBN-2xFYVE for mammalian expression.
ACCESSION   .
VERSION     .
KEYWORDS    Endosome-targeted optodPLD
SOURCE      synthetic DNA construct
  ORGANISM  synthetic DNA construct
REFERENCE   1 (bases 1 to 9984)
  AUTHORS   Tei R, Baskin JM
  TITLE     Spatiotemporal control of phosphatidic acid signaling with
            optogenetic, engineered phospholipase Ds.
  JOURNAL   J Cell Biol. 2020 Mar 2;219(3). pii: 133675. doi:
            10.1083/jcb.201907013.
  PUBMED    31999306
REFERENCE   2 (bases 1 to 9984)
  AUTHORS   .
  TITLE     Direct Submission
  JOURNAL   Exported May 12, 2021 from SnapGene Server 1.1.58
            http://www.snapgene.com
FEATURES             Location/Qualifiers
     source          1..9984
                     /organism="synthetic DNA construct"
                     /mol_type="other DNA"
     enhancer        1..380
                     /label=CMV enhancer
                     /note="human cytomegalovirus immediate early enhancer"
     promoter        381..584
                     /label=CMV promoter
                     /note="human cytomegalovirus (CMV) immediate early
                     promoter"
     primer_bind     535..555
                     /label=CMV-F
                     /note="Human CMV immediate early promoter, forward primer"
     protein_bind    586..604
                     /gene="tetO"
                     /label=tet operator
                     /bound_moiety="tetracycline repressor TetR"
                     /note="bacterial operator O2 for the tetR and tetA genes"
     primer_bind     614..638
                     /label=LNCX
                     /note="Human CMV promoter, forward primer"
     CDS             740..2233
                     /codon_start=1
                     /product="N-terminal photolyase homology region of
                     Arabidopsis thaliana cryptochrome 2"
                     /label=CRY2PHR
                     /note="binds to CIB1 upon exposure to blue light (Kennedy
                     et al., 2010)"
                     /translation="MKMDKKTIVWFRRDLRIEDNPALAAAAHEGSVFPVFIWCPEEEGQ
                     FYPGRASRWWMKQSLAHLSQSLKALGSDLTLIKTHNTISAILDCIRVTGATKVVFNHLY
                     DPVSLVRDHTVKEKLVERGISVQSYNGDLLYEPWEIYCEKGKPFTSFNSYWRKCLDMSI
                     ESVMLPPPWRLMPITAAAEAIWACSIEELGLENEAEKPSNALLTRAWSPGWSNADKLLN
                     EFIEKQLIDYAKNSKKVVGNSTSLLSPYLHFGEISVRHVFQCARMKQIIWARDKNSEGE
                     ESADLFLRGIGLREYSRYICFNFPFTHEQSLLSHLRFFPWDADVDKFKAWRQGRTGYPL
                     VDAGMRELWATGWMHNRIRVIVSSFAVKFLLLPWKWGMKYFWDTLLDADLECDILGWQY
                     ISGSIPDGHELDRLDNPALQGAKYDPEGEYIRQWLPELARLPTEWIHHPWDAPLTVLKA
                     SGVELGTNYAKPIVDIDTARELLAKAISRTREAQIMIGAA"
     CDS             2267..2971
                     /codon_start=1
                     /product="monomeric derivative of DsRed fluorescent protein
                     (Shaner et al., 2004)"
                     /label=mCherry
                     /note="mammalian codon-optimized"
                     /translation="VSKGEEDNMAIIKEFMRFKVHMEGSVNGHEFEIEGEGEGRPYEGT
                     QTAKLKVTKGGPLPFAWDILSPQFMYGSKAYVKHPADIPDYLKLSFPEGFKWERVMNFE
                     DGGVVTVTQDSSLQDGEFIYKVKLRGTNFPSDGPVMQKKTMGWEASSERMYPEDGALKG
                     EIKQRLKLKDGGHYDAEVKTTYKAKKPVQLPGAYNVNIKLDITSHNEDYTIVEQYERAE
                     GRHSTGGMDELYK"
     primer_bind     complement(2409..2427)
                     /label=mCherry-R
                     /note="mCherry, reverse primer"
     primer_bind     2677..2696
                     /label=mCherry-F
                     /note="mCherry, forward primer"
     CDS             4586..4642
                     /codon_start=1
                     /product="2A peptide from porcine teschovirus-1
                     polyprotein"
                     /label=P2A
                     /note="Eukaryotic ribosomes fail to insert a peptide bond
                     between the Gly and Pro residues, yielding separate
                     polypeptides."
                     /translation="ATNFSLLKQAGDVEENPGP"
     primer_bind     complement(5702..5719)
                     /label=BGH-rev
                     /note="Bovine growth hormone terminator, reverse primer.
                     Also called BGH reverse"
     polyA_signal    5708..5932
                     /label=bGH poly(A) signal
                     /note="bovine growth hormone polyadenylation signal"
     primer_bind     complement(6065..6084)
                     /label=F1ori-R
                     /note="F1 origin, reverse primer"
     protein_bind    6216..6263
                     /label=FRT
                     /bound_moiety="FLP recombinase from the Saccharomyces
                     cerevisiae 2u plasmid"
                     /note="FLP-mediated recombination occurs in the 8-bp core
                     sequence TCTAGAAA (Turan and Bode, 2011)."
     CDS             6271..7293
                     /codon_start=1
                     /gene="aph(4)-Ia"
                     /product="aminoglycoside phosphotransferase from E. coli"
                     /label=HygR
                     /note="confers resistance to hygromycin"
                     /translation="KKPELTATSVEKFLIEKFDSVSDLMQLSEGEESRAFSFDVGGRGY
                     VLRVNSCADGFYKDRYVYRHFASAALPIPEVLDIGEFSESLTYCISRRAQGVTLQDLPE
                     TELPAVLQPVAEAMDAIAAADLSQTSGFGPFGPQGIGQYTTWRDFICAIADPHVYHWQT
                     VMDDTVSASVAQALDELMLWAEDCPEVRHLVHADFGSNNVLTDNGRITAVIDWSEAMFG
                     DSQYEVANIFFWRPWLACMEQQTRYFERRHPELAGSPRLRAYMLRIGLDQLYQSLVDGN
                     FDDAAWAQGRCDAIVRSGAGTVGRTQIARRSAAVWTDGCVEVLADSGNRRPSTRPRAKE
                     "
     polyA_signal    7423..7544
                     /label=SV40 poly(A) signal
                     /note="SV40 polyadenylation signal"
     primer_bind     complement(7460..7479)
                     /label=SV40pA-R
                     /note="SV40 polyA, reverse primer"
     primer_bind     7514..7533
                     /label=EBV-rev
                     /note="SV40 polyA terminator, reverse primer"
     primer_bind     complement(7593..7609)
                     /label=M13 rev
                     /note="common sequencing primer, one of multiple similar
                     variants"
     primer_bind     complement(7593..7609)
                     /label=M13 Reverse
                     /note="In lacZ gene. Also called M13-rev"
     primer_bind     complement(7606..7628)
                     /label=M13/pUC Reverse
                     /note="In lacZ gene"
     protein_bind    7617..7633
                     /label=lac operator
                     /bound_moiety="lac repressor encoded by lacI"
                     /note="The lac repressor binds to the lac operator to
                     inhibit transcription in E. coli. This inhibition can be
                     relieved by adding lactose or
                     isopropyl-beta-D-thiogalactopyranoside (IPTG)."
     promoter        complement(7641..7671)
                     /label=lac promoter
                     /note="promoter for the E. coli lac operon"
     protein_bind    7686..7707
                     /label=CAP binding site
                     /bound_moiety="E. coli catabolite activator protein"
                     /note="CAP binding activates transcription in the presence
                     of cAMP."
     primer_bind     complement(7824..7841)
                     /label=L4440
                     /note="L4440 vector, forward primer"
     rep_origin      complement(7995..8583)
                     /direction=LEFT
                     /label=ori
                     /note="high-copy-number ColE1/pMB1/pBR322/pUC origin of
                     replication"
     primer_bind     complement(8075..8094)
                     /label=pBR322ori-F
                     /note="pBR322 origin, forward primer"
     CDS             complement(8754..9614)
                     /codon_start=1
                     /gene="bla"
                     /product="beta-lactamase"
                     /label=AmpR
                     /note="confers resistance to ampicillin, carbenicillin, and
                     related antibiotics"
                     /translation="MSIQHFRVALIPFFAAFCLPVFAHPETLVKVKDAEDQLGARVGYI
                     ELDLNSGKILESFRPEERFPMMSTFKVLLCGAVLSRIDAGQEQLGRRIHYSQNDLVEYS
                     PVTEKHLTDGMTVRELCSAAITMSDNTAANLLLTTIGGPKELTAFLHNMGDHVTRLDRW
                     EPELNEAIPNDERDTTMPVAMATTLRKLLTGELLTLASRQQLIDWMEADKVAGPLLRSA
                     LPAGWFIADKSGAGERGSRGIIAALGPDGKPSRIVVIYTTGSQATMDERNRQIAEIGAS
                     LIKHW"
     primer_bind     9377..9396
                     /label=Amp-R
                     /note="Ampicillin resistance gene, reverse primer"
     promoter        complement(9615..9719)
                     /gene="bla"
                     /label=AmpR promoter
     primer_bind     complement(9794..9813)
                     /label=pRS-marker
                     /note="pRS vectors, use to sequence yeast selectable
                     marker"
ORIGIN
        1 gacattgatt attgactagt tattaatagt aatcaattac ggggtcatta gttcatagcc
       61 catatatgga gttccgcgtt acataactta cggtaaatgg cccgcctggc tgaccgccca
      121 acgacccccg cccattgacg tcaataatga cgtatgttcc catagtaacg ccaataggga
      181 ctttccattg acgtcaatgg gtggagtatt tacggtaaac tgcccacttg gcagtacatc
      241 aagtgtatca tatgccaagt acgcccccta ttgacgtcaa tgacggtaaa tggcccgcct
      301 ggcattatgc ccagtacatg accttatggg actttcctac ttggcagtac atctacgtat
      361 tagtcatcgc tattaccatg gtgatgcggt tttggcagta catcaatggg cgtggatagc
      421 ggtttgactc acggggattt ccaagtctcc accccattga cgtcaatggg agtttgtttt
      481 ggcaccaaaa tcaacgggac tttccaaaat gtcgtaacaa ctccgcccca ttgacgcaaa
      541 tgggcggtag gcgtgtacgg tgggaggtct atataagcag agctctccct atcagtgata
      601 gagatcgtcg acgagctcgt ttagtgaacc gtcagatcgc ctggagacgc catccacgct
      661 gttttgacct ccatagaaga caccgggacc gatccagcct ccggactcta gcgtttaaac
      721 ttaagcttgg tacgccacca tgaagatgga caaaaagact atagtttggt ttagaagaga
      781 cctaaggatt gaggataatc ctgcattagc agcagctgct cacgaaggat ctgtttttcc
      841 tgtcttcatt tggtgtcctg aagaagaagg acagttttat cctggaagag cttcaagatg
      901 gtggatgaaa caatcacttg ctcacttatc tcaatccttg aaggctcttg gatctgacct
      961 cactttaatc aaaacccaca acacgatttc agcgatcttg gattgtatcc gcgttaccgg
     1021 tgctacaaaa gtcgtcttta accacctcta tgatcctgtt tcgttagttc gggaccatac
     1081 cgtaaaggag aagctggtgg aacgtgggat ctctgtgcaa agctacaatg gagatctatt
     1141 gtatgaaccg tgggagatat actgcgaaaa gggcaaacct tttacgagtt tcaattctta
     1201 ctggaggaaa tgcttagata tgtcgattga atccgttatg cttcctcctc cttggcggtt
     1261 gatgccaata actgcagcgg ctgaagcgat ttgggcgtgt tcgattgaag aactagggct
     1321 ggagaatgag gccgagaaac cgagcaatgc gttgttaact agagcttggt ctccaggatg
     1381 gagcaatgct gataagttac taaatgagtt catcgagaag cagttgatag attatgcaaa
     1441 gaacagcaag aaagttgttg ggaattctac ttcactactt tctccgtatc tccatttcgg
     1501 ggaaataagc gtcagacacg ttttccagtg tgcccggatg aaacaaatta tatgggcaag
     1561 agataagaac agtgaaggag aagaaagtgc agatcttttt cttaggggaa tcggtttaag
     1621 agagtattct cggtatatat gtttcaactt cccgtttact cacgagcaat cgttgttgag
     1681 tcatcttcgg tttttccctt gggatgctga tgttgataag ttcaaggcct ggagacaagg
     1741 caggaccggt tatccgttgg tggatgccgg aatgagagag ctttgggcta ccggatggat
     1801 gcataacaga ataagagtga ttgtttcaag ctttgctgtg aagtttcttc tccttccatg
     1861 gaaatgggga atgaagtatt tctgggatac acttttggat gctgatttgg aatgtgacat
     1921 ccttggctgg cagtatatct ctgggagtat ccccgatggc cacgagcttg atcgcttgga
     1981 caatcccgcg ttacaaggcg ccaaatatga cccagaaggt gagtacataa ggcaatggct
     2041 tcccgagctt gcgagattgc caactgaatg gatccatcat ccatgggacg ctcctttaac
     2101 cgtactcaaa gcttctggtg tggaactcgg aacaaactat gcgaaaccca ttgtagacat
     2161 cgacacagct cgtgagctac tagctaaagc tatttcaaga acccgtgaag cacagatcat
     2221 gatcggagca gcaggtggag gcggttcagg cggaggtggc agcggcgtga gcaagggcga
     2281 ggaggataac atggccatca tcaaggagtt catgcgcttc aaggtgcaca tggagggctc
     2341 cgtgaacggc cacgagttcg agatcgaggg cgagggcgag ggccgcccct acgagggcac
     2401 ccagaccgcc aagctgaagg tgaccaaggg tggccccctg cccttcgcct gggacatcct
     2461 gtcccctcag ttcatgtacg gctccaaggc ctacgtgaag caccccgccg acatccccga
     2521 ctacttgaag ctgtccttcc ccgagggctt caagtgggag cgcgtgatga acttcgagga
     2581 cggcggcgtg gtgaccgtga cccaggactc ctccctgcag gacggcgagt tcatctacaa
     2641 ggtgaagctg cgcggcacca acttcccctc cgacggcccc gtaatgcaga agaagaccat
     2701 gggctgggag gcctcctccg agcggatgta ccccgaggac ggcgccctga agggcgagat
     2761 caagcagagg ctgaagctga aggacggcgg ccactacgac gctgaggtca agaccaccta
     2821 caaggccaag aagcccgtgc agctgcccgg cgcctacaac gtcaacatca agttggacat
     2881 cacctcccac aacgaggact acaccatcgt ggaacagtac gaacgcgccg agggccgcca
     2941 ctccaccggc ggcatggacg agctgtacaa gagatctcga agcgcggccg cgggagcagg
     3001 aggagcagct cgaggcgcag cagcgggagc aggaggagca ggtcgatcgg gcggatctgc
     3061 agattcagct acaccacatt tggacgccgt tgagcaaaca ttgaggcaag tgtccccagg
     3121 cctggagggc gatgtatggg aaagaactag tggaaataaa ttggacggaa gtgccgctga
     3181 tcccagtgat tggttgttgc aaaccccagg atgttggggc gatgataaat gcgctgacag
     3241 agttgggaca aaaaggttgc tggctaagat gactgaaaat atagggaatg ccaccagaac
     3301 cgtagatatt agtacacttg cacctttccc aaacggcgca ttccaagacg ctattgtcgc
     3361 tggtttgaag gagtccgcag ctaaaggcaa taagttgaaa gttaggatac tggttggggc
     3421 tgcacccgtc taccacatga atgtaatacc ttccaagtat agggacgaat tgactgcaaa
     3481 acttggcaaa gccgcagaaa acataacttt gaacgtggct agtatgacta catcaaaaac
     3541 agctttctcc tggaacgcta gcaaaatctt ggttgtagac gggcaaagtg cccttactgg
     3601 tggaataaat agctggaagg atgattactt ggatactact catccagtgt ctgatgttga
     3661 tcttgcactg accggaccag ctgcaggctc tgccggtaga taccttgaca ctttgtggac
     3721 atggacctgc caaaacaaga gtaacatcgc ttccgtctgg tttgcagctt ccggcaacgc
     3781 agggtgcatg cccactatgc ataaagatac aaaccccaag gcatcacctg ccaccgggaa
     3841 tgtcccagta atagccgttg gagggttggg cgttggcatc aaagatgtgg accccaagtc
     3901 cactttcagg cccgatctgc caacagctag cgatactaag tgtgtggtag gacttcacga
     3961 caatactaac gccgatagag actatgatac agtcaaccca gaagagagtg ccttgagagc
     4021 tcttgttgct tcagcaaaag gtcacattga aatatctcag caggatttga acgctacatg
     4081 tccacccttg cctaggtatg acattagatt gtacgatgcc ttggctgcta aaatggctgc
     4141 tggggttaag gtgagaattg tggttagcga cccagccaac aggggcgcag tgggcagtgg
     4201 gggttacagc caaataaaat cacttagtga aatatcagac actttgagaa acaggcttgc
     4261 aaatatcaca ggcggtcaac aagctgccaa aactgcaatg tgtagcaatt tgcagcttgc
     4321 aacctttaga tcctccccca acggcaaatg ggcagacggg catccttatg cccaacacca
     4381 taagttggtt tccgtcgact catccacatt ttatatcggt tcaaaaaatt tgtacccatc
     4441 ctggctgcaa gattttggct acatagtgga atccccagag gctgccaagc aactggatgc
     4501 caaattgctt gaccctcagt ggaagtactc acaggagact gcaacagtgg attacgcaag
     4561 aggaatctgc aacgctggaa gcggcgctac aaactttagt ctgctcaagc aggctggcga
     4621 tgtcgaggaa aacccaggtc ccggtaccat gaatggagct ataggaggtg accttttgct
     4681 caattttcct gacatgtcgg tcctagagcg ccaaagggct cacctcaagt acctcaatcc
     4741 cacctttgat tctcctctcg ccggcttctt tgccgattct tcaatgatta ccggcggcga
     4801 gatggacagc tatctttcga ctgccggttt gaatcttccg atgatgtacg gtgagacgac
     4861 ggtggaaggt gattcaagac tctcaatttc gccggaaacg acgcttggga ctggaaattt
     4921 caaggcagcg aagtttgata cagagactaa ggattgtaat gaggcggcga agaagatgac
     4981 gatgaacaga gatgacctag tagaagaagg agaagaagag aagtcgaaaa taacagagca
     5041 aaacaatggg agcacaaaaa gcatcaagaa gatgaaacac aaagccaaga aagaagagaa
     5101 caatttctct aatgattcat ctaaagtgac gaaggaattg gagaaaacgg attatattca
     5161 tgtgaccggt ggcgccttag aattcgaaag tgatgccatg ttcgctgctg aaagagcccc
     5221 tgactgggtg gatgctgagg aatgccatcg gtgcagagta cagtttgggg tggtgacccg
     5281 caagcatcac tgccgagcat gtgggcagat cttctgtggc aagtgctcct ccaagtactc
     5341 caccatcccc aagttcggca ttgagaagga ggtgcgcgtg tgtgagccct gctatgagca
     5401 gctgaacaag aaggcacaag gacaaggatc cgaaagtgat gccatgttcg ctgctgaaag
     5461 agcccctgac tgggtggatg ctgaggaatg ccatcggtgc agagtacagt ttggggtggt
     5521 gacccgcaag catcactgcc gagcatgtgg gcagatcttc tgtggcaagt gctcctccaa
     5581 gtactccacc atccccaagt tcggcattga gaaggaggtg cgcgtgtgtg agccctgcta
     5641 tgagcagctg aacaagaagg catgatctag agggccctat tcgtttaaac ccgctgatca
     5701 gcctcgactg tgccttctag ttgccagcca tctgttgttt gcccctcccc cgtgccttcc
     5761 ttgaccctgg aaggtgccac tcccactgtc ctttcctaat aaaatgagga aattgcatcg
     5821 cattgtctga gtaggtgtca ttctattctg gggggtgggg tggggcagga cagcaagggg
     5881 gaggattggg aagacaatag caggcatgct ggggatgcgg tgggctctat ggcttctgag
     5941 gcggaaagaa ccagctgggg ctctaggggg tatccccnnn nnnnnnnnnn nnnnnnnnnn
     6001 nnnnnnnnnn nnnnnnnnnn nnnnnnnnnn nnnnnnnnnn nnnnnnnnnn nnnnnnnnnn
     6061 nnnnnnnnnn nnnnnnnnnn nnnnnnnnnn nnnnnnnnnn ncnnnnnnnn nnnnnnnnnn
     6121 nnnnnnnnnn nnnnnnnnnn nnnnnnnnnn nnnnnnnnnn nnnnnnnnnn nnnnnnnnnn
     6181 nnnnnnnnnn nnnagggtga tggttcacgt acctagaagt tcctattccg aagttcctat
     6241 tctctagaaa gtataggaac ttccttggcc aaaaagcctg aactcaccgc gacgtctgtc
     6301 gagaagtttc tgatcgaaaa gttcgacagc gtctccgacc tgatgcagct ctcggagggc
     6361 gaagaatctc gtgctttcag cttcgatgta ggagggcgtg gatatgtcct gcgggtaaat
     6421 agctgcgccg atggtttcta caaagatcgt tatgtttatc ggcactttgc atcggccgcg
     6481 ctcccgattc cggaagtgct tgacattggg gaattcagcg agagcctgac ctattgcatc
     6541 tcccgccgtg cacagggtgt cacgttgcaa gacctgcctg aaaccgaact gcccgctgtt
     6601 ctgcagccgg tcgcggaggc catggatgcg atcgctgcgg ccgatcttag ccagacgagc
     6661 gggttcggcc cattcggacc gcaaggaatc ggtcaataca ctacatggcg tgatttcata
     6721 tgcgcgattg ctgatcccca tgtgtatcac tggcaaactg tgatggacga caccgtcagt
     6781 gcgtccgtcg cgcaggctct cgatgagctg atgctttggg ccgaggactg ccccgaagtc
     6841 cggcacctcg tgcacgcgga tttcggctcc aacaatgtcc tgacggacaa tggccgcata
     6901 acagcggtca ttgactggag cgaggcgatg ttcggggatt cccaatacga ggtcgccaac
     6961 atcttcttct ggaggccgtg gttggcttgt atggagcagc agacgcgcta cttcgagcgg
     7021 aggcatccgg agcttgcagg atcgccgcgg ctccgggcgt atatgctccg cattggtctt
     7081 gaccaactct atcagagctt ggttgacggc aatttcgatg atgcagcttg ggcgcagggt
     7141 cgatgcgacg caatcgtccg atccggagcc gggactgtcg ggcgtacaca aatcgcccgc
     7201 agaagcgcgg ccgtctggac cgatggctgt gtagaagtac tcgccgatag tggaaaccga
     7261 cgccccagca ctcgtccgag ggcaaaggaa tagcacgtac tacgagattt cgattccacc
     7321 gccgccttct atgaaaggtt gggcttcgga atcgttttcc gggacgccgg ctggatgatc
     7381 ctccagcgcg gggatctcat gctggagttc ttcgcccacc ccaacttgtt tattgcagct
     7441 tataatggtt acaaataaag caatagcatc acaaatttca caaataaagc atttttttca
     7501 ctgcattcta gttgtggttt gtccaaactc atcaatgtat cttatcatgt ctgtataccg
     7561 tcgacctcta gctagagctt ggcgtaatca tggtcatagc tgtttcctgt gtgaaattgt
     7621 tatccgctca caattccaca caacatacga gccggaagca taaagtgtaa agcctggggt
     7681 gcctaatgag tgagctaact cacattaatt gcgttgcgct cactgcccgc tttccagtcg
     7741 ggaaacctgt cgtgccagct gcattaatga atcggccaac gcgcggggag aggcggtttg
     7801 cgtattgggc gctcttccgc ttcctcgctc actgactcgc tgcgctcggt cgttcggctg
     7861 cggcgagcgg tatcagctca ctcaaaggcg gtaatacggt tatccacaga atcaggggat
     7921 aacgcaggaa agaacatgtg agcaaaaggc cagcaaaagg ccaggaaccg taaaaaggcc
     7981 gcgttgctgg cgtttttcca taggctccgc ccccctgacg agcatcacaa aaatcgacgc
     8041 tcaagtcaga ggtggcgaaa cccgacagga ctataaagat accaggcgtt tccccctgga
     8101 agctccctcg tgcgctctcc tgttccgacc ctgccgctta ccggatacct gtccgccttt
     8161 ctcccttcgg gaagcgtggc gctttctcat agctcacgct gtaggtatct cagttcggtg
     8221 taggtcgttc gctccaagct gggctgtgtg cacgaacccc ccgttcagcc cgaccgctgc
     8281 gccttatccg gtaactatcg tcttgagtcc aacccggtaa gacacgactt atcgccactg
     8341 gcagcagcca ctggtaacag gattagcaga gcgaggtatg taggcggtgc tacagagttc
     8401 ttgaagtggt ggcctaacta cggctacact agaagaacag tatttggtat ctgcgctctg
     8461 ctgaagccag ttaccttcgg aaaaagagtt ggtagctctt gatccggcaa acaaaccacc
     8521 gctggtagcg gtggtttttt tgtttgcaag cagcagatta cgcgcagaaa aaaaggatct
     8581 caagaagatc ctttgatctt ttctacgggg tctgacgctc agtggaacga aaactcacgt
     8641 taagggattt tggtcatgag attatcaaaa aggatcttca cctagatcct tttaaattaa
     8701 aaatgaagtt ttaaatcaat ctaaagtata tatgagtaaa cttggtctga cagttaccaa
     8761 tgcttaatca gtgaggcacc tatctcagcg atctgtctat ttcgttcatc catagttgcc
     8821 tgactccccg tcgtgtagat aactacgata cgggagggct taccatctgg ccccagtgct
     8881 gcaatgatac cgcgagaccc acgctcaccg gctccagatt tatcagcaat aaaccagcca
     8941 gccggaaggg ccgagcgcag aagtggtcct gcaactttat ccgcctccat ccagtctatt
     9001 aattgttgcc gggaagctag agtaagtagt tcgccagtta atagtttgcg caacgttgtt
     9061 gccattgcta caggcatcgt ggtgtcacgc tcgtcgtttg gtatggcttc attcagctcc
     9121 ggttcccaac gatcaaggcg agttacatga tcccccatgt tgtgcaaaaa agcggttagc
     9181 tccttcggtc ctccgatcgt tgtcagaagt aagttggccg cagtgttatc actcatggtt
     9241 atggcagcac tgcataattc tcttactgtc atgccatccg taagatgctt ttctgtgact
     9301 ggtgagtact caaccaagtc attctgagaa tagtgtatgc ggcgaccgag ttgctcttgc
     9361 ccggcgtcaa tacgggataa taccgcgcca catagcagaa ctttaaaagt gctcatcatt
     9421 ggaaaacgtt cttcggggcg aaaactctca aggatcttac cgctgttgag atccagttcg
     9481 atgtaaccca ctcgtgcacc caactgatct tcagcatctt ttactttcac cagcgtttct
     9541 gggtgagcaa aaacaggaag gcaaaatgcc gcaaaaaagg gaataagggc gacacggaaa
     9601 tgttgaatac tcatactctt cctttttcaa tattattgaa gcatttatca gggttattgt
     9661 ctcatgagcg gatacatatt tgaatgtatt tagaaaaata aacaaatagg ggttccgcgc
     9721 acatttcccc gaaaagtgcc acctgacgtc gacggatcgg gagatctccc gatcccctat
     9781 ggtgcactct cagtacaatc tgctctgatg ccgcatagtt aagccagtat ctgctccctg
     9841 cttgtgtgtt ggaggtcgct gagtagtgcg cgagcaaaat ttaagctaca acaaggcaag
     9901 gcttgaccga caattgcatg aagaatctgc ttagggttag gcgttttgcg ctgcttcgcg
     9961 atgtacgggc cagatatacg cgtt
//
