Features (pLannotate 1.2.2; 25 found; start..end, strand, type, name):
    208..796     -  rep_origin     ori: high-copy-number ColE1/pMB1/pBR322/pUC origin of replication
    967..1827    -  CDS            AmpR: β-lactamase; bla; confers resistance to ampicillin, carbenicillin, and related antibiotics
   1828..1932    -  promoter       AmpR promoter: bla
   1991..2043    -  misc_feature   bom (fragment): basis of mobility region from pBR322
   2198..2577    +  enhancer       CMV enhancer: human cytomegalovirus immediate early enhancer
   2578..2781    +  promoter       CMV promoter: human cytomegalovirus (CMV) immediate early promoter
   2782..2801    +  promoter       tight TRE promoter (fragment): Tet-responsive promoter PTight, consisting of seven tet operator sequences followed by the minimal CMV promoter
   2808..2841    +  promoter       TRE3GV promoter (fragment): 3rd-generation Tet-responsive promoter that can be activated by binding of Tet-On® 3G, optimized for retroviral and lentiviral vectors
   2935..4428    +  CDS            CRY2PHR: N-terminal photolyase homology region of Arabidopsis thaliana cryptochrome 2 binds to CIB1 upon exposure to blue light (Kennedy et al., 2010)
   4462..5166    +  CDS            mCherry: mCherry is a basic (constitutively fluorescent) red fluorescent protein published in 2004, derived from Discosoma sp.. It is reported to be a very rapidly-maturing monomer with low acid sensitivity.
   5251..6738    +  CDS            PLD_STRAT (fragment): Experimental evidence at protein level: Swiss-Prot protein existence level 1. From Streptomyces antibioticus.
   6844..7353    +  CDS            CIBN: N-terminal portion of the CIB1 transcription factor from Arabidopsis thaliana binds to CRY2 (cryptochrome 2) that has absorbed blue light (Kennedy et al., 2010)
   7375..7626    +  CDS            Hgs (fragment): HGS_MOUSE - Also known as Hrs. Experimental evidence at protein level: Swiss-Prot protein existence level 1. Involved in intracellular signal transduction mediated by cytokines and growth factors. When associated with STAM, it suppresses DNA signaling upon stimulation by IL-2 and GM-CSF. Could be a direct effector of PI3-kinase in vesicular pathway via early endosomes and may regulate trafficking to early and late endosomes by recruiting clathrin. May concentrate ubiquitinated receptors within clathrin- coated regions. Involved in down-regulation of receptor tyrosine kinase via multivesicular
   7675..7836    +  CDS            adcA (fragment): ADCA_DICDI - Experimental evidence at protein level: Swiss-Prot protein existence level 1. From Dictyostelium discoideum (Slime mold).
   7903..8127    +  polyA_signal   bGH poly(A) signal: bovine growth hormone polyadenylation signal
   8131..8152    +  promoter       SV40 promoter (fragment): SV40 enhancer and early promoter
   8173..8406    +  rep_origin     f1 ori (fragment) (sequence partly withheld): f1 bacteriophage origin of replication; arrow indicates direction of (+) strand synthesis
   8411..8458    +  protein_bind   FRT: FLP-mediated recombination occurs in the 8-bp core sequence TCTAGAAA (Turan and Bode, 2011). FLP recombinase from the Saccharomyces cerevisiae 2μ plasmid
   8466..9488    +  CDS            HygR: aminoglycoside phosphotransferase from E. coli; aph(4)-Ia; confers resistance to hygromycin
   9498..9623    +  CDS            ble (fragment): BLE_KLEPN - Experimental evidence at protein level: Swiss-Prot protein existence level 1. Binding protein with a strong affinity to the bleomycin family of antibiotics. Binds to CL990; an antimitotic-antibiotic compound. From Klebsiella pneumoniae.
   9618..9739    +  polyA_signal   SV40 poly(A) signal: SV40 polyadenylation signal
   9812..9828    -  protein_bind   lac operator: The lac repressor binds to the lac operator to inhibit transcription in E. coli. This inhibition can be relieved by adding lactose or isopropyl-β-D-thiogalactopyranoside (IPTG). lac repressor encoded by lacI
   9836..9866    -  promoter       lac promoter: promoter for the E. coli lac operon
   9881..9902    -  protein_bind   CAP binding site: CAP binding activates transcription in the presence of cAMP. E. coli catabolite activator protein
   9915..25      -  CDS            lacI (fragment) (across the origin): lac repressor; lacI; The lac repressor binds to the lac operator to inhibit transcription in E. coli. This inhibition can be relieved by adding lactose or isopropyl-β-D-thiogalactopyranoside (IPTG).
>Addgene plasmid #140055 | Endosome-targeted optodPLD | depositor full sequence | sequence record 271414 | Endosome-targeted optodPLD sequence 9982 bps
GAGAGGCGGTTTGCGTATTGGGCGCTCTTCCGCTTCCTCGCTCACTGACTCGCTGCGCTCGGTCGTTCGG
CTGCGGCGAGCGGTATCAGCTCACTCAAAGGCGGTAATACGGTTATCCACAGAATCAGGGGATAACGCAG
GAAAGAACATGTGAGCAAAAGGCCAGCAAAAGGCCAGGAACCGTAAAAAGGCCGCGTTGCTGGCGTTTTT
CCATAGGCTCCGCCCCCCTGACGAGCATCACAAAAATCGACGCTCAAGTCAGAGGTGGCGAAACCCGACA
GGACTATAAAGATACCAGGCGTTTCCCCCTGGAAGCTCCCTCGTGCGCTCTCCTGTTCCGACCCTGCCGC
TTACCGGATACCTGTCCGCCTTTCTCCCTTCGGGAAGCGTGGCGCTTTCTCATAGCTCACGCTGTAGGTA
TCTCAGTTCGGTGTAGGTCGTTCGCTCCAAGCTGGGCTGTGTGCACGAACCCCCCGTTCAGCCCGACCGC
TGCGCCTTATCCGGTAACTATCGTCTTGAGTCCAACCCGGTAAGACACGACTTATCGCCACTGGCAGCAG
CCACTGGTAACAGGATTAGCAGAGCGAGGTATGTAGGCGGTGCTACAGAGTTCTTGAAGTGGTGGCCTAA
CTACGGCTACACTAGAAGAACAGTATTTGGTATCTGCGCTCTGCTGAAGCCAGTTACCTTCGGAAAAAGA
GTTGGTAGCTCTTGATCCGGCAAACAAACCACCGCTGGTAGCGGTGGTTTTTTTGTTTGCAAGCAGCAGA
TTACGCGCAGAAAAAAAGGATCTCAAGAAGATCCTTTGATCTTTTCTACGGGGTCTGACGCTCAGTGGAA
CGAAAACTCACGTTAAGGGATTTTGGTCATGAGATTATCAAAAAGGATCTTCACCTAGATCCTTTTAAAT
TAAAAATGAAGTTTTAAATCAATCTAAAGTATATATGAGTAAACTTGGTCTGACAGTTACCAATGCTTAA
TCAGTGAGGCACCTATCTCAGCGATCTGTCTATTTCGTTCATCCATAGTTGCCTGACTCCCCGTCGTGTA
GATAACTACGATACGGGAGGGCTTACCATCTGGCCCCAGTGCTGCAATGATACCGCGAGACCCACGCTCA
CCGGCTCCAGATTTATCAGCAATAAACCAGCCAGCCGGAAGGGCCGAGCGCAGAAGTGGTCCTGCAACTT
TATCCGCCTCCATCCAGTCTATTAATTGTTGCCGGGAAGCTAGAGTAAGTAGTTCGCCAGTTAATAGTTT
GCGCAACGTTGTTGCCATTGCTACAGGCATCGTGGTGTCACGCTCGTCGTTTGGTATGGCTTCATTCAGC
TCCGGTTCCCAACGATCAAGGCGAGTTACATGATCCCCCATGTTGTGCAAAAAAGCGGTTAGCTCCTTCG
GTCCTCCGATCGTTGTCAGAAGTAAGTTGGCCGCAGTGTTATCACTCATGGTTATGGCAGCACTGCATAA
TTCTCTTACTGTCATGCCATCCGTAAGATGCTTTTCTGTGACTGGTGAGTACTCAACCAAGTCATTCTGA
GAATAGTGTATGCGGCGACCGAGTTGCTCTTGCCCGGCGTCAATACGGGATAATACCGCGCCACATAGCA
GAACTTTAAAAGTGCTCATCATTGGAAAACGTTCTTCGGGGCGAAAACTCTCAAGGATCTTACCGCTGTT
GAGATCCAGTTCGATGTAACCCACTCGTGCACCCAACTGATCTTCAGCATCTTTTACTTTCACCAGCGTT
TCTGGGTGAGCAAAAACAGGAAGGCAAAATGCCGCAAAAAAGGGAATAAGGGCGACACGGAAATGTTGAA
TACTCATACTCTTCCTTTTTCAATATTATTGAAGCATTTATCAGGGTTATTGTCTCATGAGCGGATACAT
ATTTGAATGTATTTAGAAAAATAAACAAATAGGGGTTCCGCGCACATTTCCCCGAAAAGTGCCACCTGAC
GTCGACGGATCGGGAGATCTCCCGATCCCCTATGGTGCACTCTCAGTACAATCTGCTCTGATGCCGCATA
GTTAAGCCAGTATCTGCTCCCTGCTTGTGTGTTGGAGGTCGCTGAGTAGTGCGCGAGCAAAATTTAAGCT
ACAACAAGGCAAGGCTTGACCGACAATTGCATGAAGAATCTGCTTAGGGTTAGGCGTTTTGCGCTGCTTC
GCGATGTACGGGCCAGATATACGCGTTGACATTGATTATTGACTAGTTATTAATAGTAATCAATTACGGG
GTCATTAGTTCATAGCCCATATATGGAGTTCCGCGTTACATAACTTACGGTAAATGGCCCGCCTGGCTGA
CCGCCCAACGACCCCCGCCCATTGACGTCAATAATGACGTATGTTCCCATAGTAACGCCAATAGGGACTT
TCCATTGACGTCAATGGGTGGAGTATTTACGGTAAACTGCCCACTTGGCAGTACATCAAGTGTATCATAT
GCCAAGTACGCCCCCTATTGACGTCAATGACGGTAAATGGCCCGCCTGGCATTATGCCCAGTACATGACC
TTATGGGACTTTCCTACTTGGCAGTACATCTACGTATTAGTCATCGCTATTACCATGGTGATGCGGTTTT
GGCAGTACATCAATGGGCGTGGATAGCGGTTTGACTCACGGGGATTTCCAAGTCTCCACCCCATTGACGT
CAATGGGAGTTTGTTTTGGCACCAAAATCAACGGGACTTTCCAAAATGTCGTAACAACTCCGCCCCATTG
ACGCAAATGGGCGGTAGGCGTGTACGGTGGGAGGTCTATATAAGCAGAGCTCTCCCTATCAGTGATAGAG
AGTCGACGAGCTCGTTTAGTGAACCGTCAGATCGCCTGGAGACGCCATCCACGCTGTTTTGACCTCCATA
GAAGACACCGGGACCGATCCAGCCTCCGGACTCTAGCGTTTAAACTTAAGCTTGGTACGCCACCATGAAG
ATGGACAAAAAGACTATAGTTTGGTTTAGAAGAGACCTAAGGATTGAGGATAATCCTGCATTAGCAGCAG
CTGCTCACGAAGGATCTGTTTTTCCTGTCTTCATTTGGTGTCCTGAAGAAGAAGGACAGTTTTATCCTGG
AAGAGCTTCAAGATGGTGGATGAAACAATCACTTGCTCACTTATCTCAATCCTTGAAGGCTCTTGGATCT
GACCTCACTTTAATCAAAACCCACAACACGATTTCAGCGATCTTGGATTGTATCCGCGTTACCGGTGCTA
CAAAAGTCGTCTTTAACCACCTCTATGATCCTGTTTCGTTAGTTCGGGACCATACCGTAAAGGAGAAGCT
GGTGGAACGTGGGATCTCTGTGCAAAGCTACAATGGAGATCTATTGTATGAACCGTGGGAGATATACTGC
GAAAAGGGCAAACCTTTTACGAGTTTCAATTCTTACTGGAGGAAATGCTTAGATATGTCGATTGAATCCG
TTATGCTTCCTCCTCCTTGGCGGTTGATGCCAATAACTGCAGCGGCTGAAGCGATTTGGGCGTGTTCGAT
TGAAGAACTAGGGCTGGAGAATGAGGCCGAGAAACCGAGCAATGCGTTGTTAACTAGAGCTTGGTCTCCA
GGATGGAGCAATGCTGATAAGTTACTAAATGAGTTCATCGAGAAGCAGTTGATAGATTATGCAAAGAACA
GCAAGAAAGTTGTTGGGAATTCTACTTCACTACTTTCTCCGTATCTCCATTTCGGGGAAATAAGCGTCAG
ACACGTTTTCCAGTGTGCCCGGATGAAACAAATTATATGGGCAAGAGATAAGAACAGTGAAGGAGAAGAA
AGTGCAGATCTTTTTCTTAGGGGAATCGGTTTAAGAGAGTATTCTCGGTATATATGTTTCAACTTCCCGT
TTACTCACGAGCAATCGTTGTTGAGTCATCTTCGGTTTTTCCCTTGGGATGCTGATGTTGATAAGTTCAA
GGCCTGGAGACAAGGCAGGACCGGTTATCCGTTGGTGGATGCCGGAATGAGAGAGCTTTGGGCTACCGGA
TGGATGCATAACAGAATAAGAGTGATTGTTTCAAGCTTTGCTGTGAAGTTTCTTCTCCTTCCATGGAAAT
GGGGAATGAAGTATTTCTGGGATACACTTTTGGATGCTGATTTGGAATGTGACATCCTTGGCTGGCAGTA
TATCTCTGGGAGTATCCCCGATGGCCACGAGCTTGATCGCTTGGACAATCCCGCGTTACAAGGCGCCAAA
TATGACCCAGAAGGTGAGTACATAAGGCAATGGCTTCCCGAGCTTGCGAGATTGCCAACTGAATGGATCC
ATCATCCATGGGACGCTCCTTTAACCGTACTCAAAGCTTCTGGTGTGGAACTCGGAACAAACTATGCGAA
ACCCATTGTAGACATCGACACAGCTCGTGAGCTACTAGCTAAAGCTATTTCAAGAACCCGTGAAGCACAG
ATCATGATCGGAGCAGCAGGTGGAGGCGGTTCAGGCGGAGGTGGCAGCGGCGTGAGCAAGGGCGAGGAGG
ATAACATGGCCATCATCAAGGAGTTCATGCGCTTCAAGGTGCACATGGAGGGCTCCGTGAACGGCCACGA
GTTCGAGATCGAGGGCGAGGGCGAGGGCCGCCCCTACGAGGGCACCCAGACCGCCAAGCTGAAGGTGACC
AAGGGTGGCCCCCTGCCCTTCGCCTGGGACATCCTGTCCCCTCAGTTCATGTACGGCTCCAAGGCCTACG
TGAAGCACCCCGCCGACATCCCCGACTACTTGAAGCTGTCCTTCCCCGAGGGCTTCAAGTGGGAGCGCGT
GATGAACTTCGAGGACGGCGGCGTGGTGACCGTGACCCAGGACTCCTCCCTGCAGGACGGCGAGTTCATC
TACAAGGTGAAGCTGCGCGGCACCAACTTCCCCTCCGACGGCCCCGTAATGCAGAAGAAGACCATGGGCT
GGGAGGCCTCCTCCGAGCGGATGTACCCCGAGGACGGCGCCCTGAAGGGCGAGATCAAGCAGAGGCTGAA
GCTGAAGGACGGCGGCCACTACGACGCTGAGGTCAAGACCACCTACAAGGCCAAGAAGCCCGTGCAGCTG
CCCGGCGCCTACAACGTCAACATCAAGTTGGACATCACCTCCCACAACGAGGACTACACCATCGTGGAAC
AGTACGAACGCGCCGAGGGCCGCCACTCCACCGGCGGCATGGACGAGCTGTACAAGAGATCTCGAAGCGC
GGCCGCGGGAGCAGGAGGAGCAGCTCGAGGCGCAGCAGCGGGAGCAGGAGGAGCAGGTCGATCGGGCGGA
TCTGCAGATTCAGCTACACCACATTTGGACGCCGTTGAGCAAACATTGAGGCAAGTGTCCCCAGGCCTGG
AGGGCGATGTATGGGAAAGAACTAGTGGAAATAAATTGGACGGAAGTGCCGCTGATCCCAGTGATTGGTT
GTTGCAAACCCCAGGATGTTGGGGCGATGATAAATGCGCTGACAGAGTTGGGACAAAAAGGTTGCTGGCT
AAGATGACTGAAAATATAGGGAATGCCACCAGAACCGTAGATATTAGTACACTTGCACCTTTCCCAAACG
GCGCATTCCAAGACGCTATTGTCGCTGGTTTGAAGGAGTCCGCAGCTAAAGGCAATAAGTTGAAAGTTAG
GATACTGGTTGGGGCTGCACCCGTCTACCACATGAATGTAATACCTTCCAAGTATAGGGACGAATTGACT
GCAAAACTTGGCAAAGCCGCAGAAAACATAACTTTGAACGTGGCTAGTATGACTACATCAAAAACAGCTT
TCTCCTGGAACGCTAGCAAAATCTTGGTTGTAGACGGGCAAAGTGCCCTTACTGGTGGAATAAATAGCTG
GAAGGATGATTACTTGGATACTACTCATCCAGTGTCTGATGTTGATCTTGCACTGACCGGACCAGCTGCA
GGCTCTGCCGGTAGATACCTTGACACTTTGTGGACATGGACCTGCCAAAACAAGAGTAACATCGCTTCCG
TCTGGTTTGCAGCTTCCGGCAACGCAGGGTGCATGCCCACTATGCATAAAGATACAAACCCCAAGGCATC
ACCTGCCACCGGGAATGTCCCAGTAATAGCCGTTGGAGGGTTGGGCGTTGGCATCAAAGATGTGGACCCC
AAGTCCACTTTCAGGCCCGATCTGCCAACAGCTAGCGATACTAAGTGTGTGGTAGGACTTCACGACAATA
CTAACGCCGATAGAGACTATGATACAGTCAACCCAGAAGAGAGTGCCTTGAGAGCTCTTGTTGCTTCAGC
AAAAGGTCACATTGAAATATCTCAGCAGGATTTGAACGCTACATGTCCACCCTTGCCTAGGTATGACATT
AGATTGTACGATGCCTTGGCTGCTAAAATGGCTGCTGGGGTTAAGGTGAGAATTGTGGTTAGCGACCCAG
CCAACAGGGGCGCAGTGGGCAGTGGGGGTTACAGCCAAATAAAATCACTTAGTGAAATATCAGACACTTT
GAGAAACAGGCTTGCAAATATCACAGGCGGTCAACAAGCTGCCAAAACTGCAATGTGTAGCAATTTGCAG
CTTGCAACCTTTAGATCCTCCCCCAACGGCAAATGGGCAGACGGGCATCCTTATGCCCAACACCATAAGT
TGGTTTCCGTCGACTCATCCACATTTTATATCGGTTCAAAAAATTTGTACCCATCCTGGCTGCAAGATTT
TGGCTACATAGTGGAATCCCCAGAGGCTGCCAAGCAACTGGATGCCAAATTGCTTGACCCTCAGTGGAAG
TACTCACAGGAGACTGCAACAGTGGATTACGCAAGAGGAATCTGCAACGCTGGAAGCGGCGCTACAAACT
TTAGTCTGCTCAAGCAGGCTGGCGATGTCGAGGAAAACCCAGGTCCCGGTACCATGAATGGAGCTATAGG
AGGTGACCTTTTGCTCAATTTTCCTGACATGTCGGTCCTAGAGCGCCAAAGGGCTCACCTCAAGTACCTC
AATCCCACCTTTGATTCTCCTCTCGCCGGCTTCTTTGCCGATTCTTCAATGATTACCGGCGGCGAGATGG
ACAGCTATCTTTCGACTGCCGGTTTGAATCTTCCGATGATGTACGGTGAGACGACGGTGGAAGGTGATTC
AAGACTCTCAATTTCGCCGGAAACGACGCTTGGGACTGGAAATTTCAAGGCAGCGAAGTTTGATACAGAG
ACTAAGGATTGTAATGAGGCGGCGAAGAAGATGACGATGAACAGAGATGACCTAGTAGAAGAAGGAGAAG
AAGAGAAGTCGAAAATAACAGAGCAAAACAATGGGAGCACAAAAAGCATCAAGAAGATGAAACACAAAGC
CAAGAAAGAAGAGAACAATTTCTCTAATGATTCATCTAAAGTGACGAAGGAATTGGAGAAAACGGATTAT
ATTCATGTGACCGGTGGCGCCTTAGAATTCGAAAGTGATGCCATGTTCGCTGCTGAAAGAGCCCCTGACT
GGGTGGATGCTGAGGAATGCCATCGGTGCAGAGTACAGTTTGGGGTGGTGACCCGCAAGCATCACTGCCG
AGCATGTGGGCAGATCTTCTGTGGCAAGTGCTCCTCCAAGTACTCCACCATCCCCAAGTTCGGCATTGAG
AAGGAGGTGCGCGTGTGTGAGCCCTGCTATGAGCAGCTGAACAAGAAGGCACAAGGACAAGGATCCGAAA
GTGATGCCATGTTCGCTGCTGAAAGAGCCCCTGACTGGGTGGATGCTGAGGAATGCCATCGGTGCAGAGT
ACAGTTTGGGGTGGTGACCCGCAAGCATCACTGCCGAGCATGTGGGCAGATCTTCTGTGGCAAGTGCTCC
TCCAAGTACTCCACCATCCCCAAGTTCGGCATTGAGAAGGAGGTGCGCGTGTGTGAGCCCTGCTATGAGC
AGCTGAACAAGAAGGCATGATCTAGAGGGCCCTATTCGTTTAAACCCGCTGATCAGCCTCGACTGTGCCT
TCTAGTTGCCAGCCATCTGTTGTTTGCCCCTCCCCCGTGCCTTCCTTGACCCTGGAAGGTGCCACTCCCA
CTGTCCTTTCCTAATAAAATGAGGAAATTGCATCGCATTGTCTGAGTAGGTGTCATTCTATTCTGGGGGG
TGGGGTGGGGCAGGACAGCAAGGGGGAGGATTGGGAAGACAATAGCAGGCATGCTGGGGATGCGGTGGGC
TCTATGGCTTCTGAGGCGGAAAGAACCAGCTGGGGCTCTAGGGGGTATCCCC
[124 nt withheld, positions 8173-8296]
C
[91 nt withheld, positions 8298-8388]
AGGGTGATGGTTCACGTACCTAGAAGTTCCTATTCCGAAGTTCCTATTCTCTAGAAAGTATAGGAACTTC
CTTGGCCAAAAAGCCTGAACTCACCGCGACGTCTGTCGAGAAGTTTCTGATCGAAAAGTTCGACAGCGTC
TCCGACCTGATGCAGCTCTCGGAGGGCGAAGAATCTCGTGCTTTCAGCTTCGATGTAGGAGGGCGTGGAT
ATGTCCTGCGGGTAAATAGCTGCGCCGATGGTTTCTACAAAGATCGTTATGTTTATCGGCACTTTGCATC
GGCCGCGCTCCCGATTCCGGAAGTGCTTGACATTGGGGAATTCAGCGAGAGCCTGACCTATTGCATCTCC
CGCCGTGCACAGGGTGTCACGTTGCAAGACCTGCCTGAAACCGAACTGCCCGCTGTTCTGCAGCCGGTCG
CGGAGGCCATGGATGCGATCGCTGCGGCCGATCTTAGCCAGACGAGCGGGTTCGGCCCATTCGGACCGCA
AGGAATCGGTCAATACACTACATGGCGTGATTTCATATGCGCGATTGCTGATCCCCATGTGTATCACTGG
CAAACTGTGATGGACGACACCGTCAGTGCGTCCGTCGCGCAGGCTCTCGATGAGCTGATGCTTTGGGCCG
AGGACTGCCCCGAAGTCCGGCACCTCGTGCACGCGGATTTCGGCTCCAACAATGTCCTGACGGACAATGG
CCGCATAACAGCGGTCATTGACTGGAGCGAGGCGATGTTCGGGGATTCCCAATACGAGGTCGCCAACATC
TTCTTCTGGAGGCCGTGGTTGGCTTGTATGGAGCAGCAGACGCGCTACTTCGAGCGGAGGCATCCGGAGC
TTGCAGGATCGCCGCGGCTCCGGGCGTATATGCTCCGCATTGGTCTTGACCAACTCTATCAGAGCTTGGT
TGACGGCAATTTCGATGATGCAGCTTGGGCGCAGGGTCGATGCGACGCAATCGTCCGATCCGGAGCCGGG
ACTGTCGGGCGTACACAAATCGCCCGCAGAAGCGCGGCCGTCTGGACCGATGGCTGTGTAGAAGTACTCG
CCGATAGTGGAAACCGACGCCCCAGCACTCGTCCGAGGGCAAAGGAATAGCACGTACTACGAGATTTCGA
TTCCACCGCCGCCTTCTATGAAAGGTTGGGCTTCGGAATCGTTTTCCGGGACGCCGGCTGGATGATCCTC
CAGCGCGGGGATCTCATGCTGGAGTTCTTCGCCCACCCCAACTTGTTTATTGCAGCTTATAATGGTTACA
AATAAAGCAATAGCATCACAAATTTCACAAATAAAGCATTTTTTTCACTGCATTCTAGTTGTGGTTTGTC
CAAACTCATCAATGTATCTTATCATGTCTGTATACCGTCGACCTCTAGCTAGAGCTTGGCGTAATCATGG
TCATAGCTGTTTCCTGTGTGAAATTGTTATCCGCTCACAATTCCACACAACATACGAGCCGGAAGCATAA
AGTGTAAAGCCTGGGGTGCCTAATGAGTGAGCTAACTCACATTAATTGCGTTGCGCTCACTGCCCGCTTT
CCAGTCGGGAAACCTGTCGTGCCAGCTGCATTAATGAATCGGCCAACGCGCGGG
